Addgene plasmid #212889: pCYP56
Purpose: Expresses the Rhizobium meliloti LRD-modifying cytochrome P450 enzyme
Depositing lab: Christopher Voigt. Depositing organization: Massachusetts Institute of Technology. Publication: Design of a redox-proficient Escherichia coli for screening terpenoids and modifying cytochrome P450s. Lin GM, Voigt CA. Nature Catalysis. 6, 1016–1029 (2023). https://doi.org/10.1038/s41929-023-01049-5.
Backbone
  Vector backbone: pCYP
  Vector type: Bacterial Expression
Growth in bacteria
  Bacterial resistance: Kanamycin, 50 μg/mL
  Growth temperature: 37°C
  Growth strain: DH5alpha
  Copy number: High Copy
Gene/Insert
  Gene/Insert name: cytochrome P450 (alt name: Uniprot ID: A0A222JLR1)
  Species: Rhizobium meliloti
  Promoter: PcymRC
  Cloning method: Unknown
Resource information
  A portion of this plasmid was derived from a plasmid made by: codon optimized and synthesized by vendors
Terms and licenses: Academic/Nonprofit Terms; Industry Terms: Not Available to Industry
How to cite: pCYP56 was a gift from Christopher Voigt (Addgene plasmid # 212889 ; http://n2t.net/addgene:212889 ; RRID:Addgene_212889)
