[The description below was written by a language model from this plasmid's Addgene catalogue record and pLannotate feature annotations shown in this document.]
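Description:
pCYP56 is a 4,498-nt bacterial expression plasmid built on the pCYP backbone for producing a cytochrome P450 from Rhizobium meliloti in Escherichia coli. The catalogue describes this P450 as an LRD-modifying enzyme. The coding sequence was codon optimized and commercially synthesized. The plasmid is selected with kanamycin through an aph(3')-Ia (KanR) gene. The only complete replication origin annotated is p15A, which is usually regarded as medium copy and is compatible with ColE1-type plasmids, although the catalogue lists the construct as high copy. Short fragments matching the RSF origin, the pBR322 bom region, and the tet promoter and tetracycline resistance gene are also detected. These appear to be backbone remnants rather than functional elements.

Expression is driven by the PcymRC promoter, a cumate-responsive system. The feature table shows two CuO operators, the binding sites for the Pseudomonas putida CymR repressor, followed directly by a type III hammerhead ribozyme. A ribozyme in this position typically acts as an insulator, cleaving off the 5' leader so that translation is less dependent on promoter context. The P450 gene itself is not annotated, but the roughly 1.4 kb unannotated stretch between the ribozyme and the next feature is presumably where it sits. Downstream, a cymR gene is expressed from a fragment of the lacIq promoter. The plasmid therefore carries its own repressor, keeping the P450 off until cumate relieves CymR binding. The associated publication concerns a redox-proficient E. coli for screening terpenoids and modifying P450s, so the plasmid appears to be one of a series of inducible P450 constructs, likely co-maintained with compatible plasmids.
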