Features (pLannotate 1.2.2; 12 found; start..end, strand, type, name):
     28..54      +  misc_feature   bom (fragment): basis of mobility region from pBR322
    153..208     -  rep_origin     RSF ori (fragment): Plasmids containing the RSF 1030 origin of replication can be propagated in E. coli cells that contain additional plasmids with compatible origins.
    296..841     -  rep_origin     p15A ori: Plasmids containing the medium-copy-number p15A origin of replication can be propagated in E. coli cells that contain a second plasmid with the ColE1 origin.
    930..1745    -  CDS            KanR: aminoglycoside phosphotransferase; aph(3')-Ia; confers resistance to kanamycin in bacteria or G418 (Geneticin®) in eukaryotes
   1922..1949    +  protein_bind   CuO: CymR-binding P2 operator sequence from the p-cmt operon of Pseudomonas putida (Mullick et al., 2006) CymR
   1980..2007    +  protein_bind   CuO: CymR-binding P2 operator sequence from the p-cmt operon of Pseudomonas putida (Mullick et al., 2006) CymR
   2011..2066    +  ncRNA          Hammerhead 3: Accession: RF00008 - Hammerhead ribozyme (type III)
   3533..3606    +  promoter       lacIq promoter (fragment): lacI (mutant); In the lacIq allele, a single base change in the promoter boosts expression of the lacI gene about 10-fold.
   3607..4215    +  CDS            cymR: CYMR_PSEPU - Experimental evidence at transcript level: Swiss-Prot protein existence level 2. Involved in the repression of the cym and cmt operons which are responsible of the p-cymene degradation. From Pseudomonas putida (Arthrobacter siderocapsulatus).
   4320..4338    -  promoter       tet promoter (fragment): E. coli promoter for tetracycline efflux protein gene
   4348..4468    +  CDS            TcR (fragment): tetracycline efflux protein; tet; confers resistance to tetracycline
   4487..11      -  rep_origin     RSF ori (fragment) (across the origin): Plasmids containing the RSF 1030 origin of replication can be propagated in E. coli cells that contain additional plasmids with compatible origins.
>Addgene plasmid #212889 | pCYP56 | addgene full sequence | sequence record 424233 | Addgene NGS Result
ACTGACTCGCTGCACGAGGCAGACCTCAGCGCTAGCGGAGTGTATACTGGCTTACTATGTTGGCACTGAT
GAGGGTGTCAGTGAAGTGCTTCATGTGGCAGGAGAAAAAAGGCTGCACCGGTGCGTCAGCAGAATATGTG
ATACAGGATATATTCCGCTTCCTCGCTCACTGACTCGCTACGCTCGGTCGTTCGACTGCGGCGAGCGGAA
ATGGCTTACGAACGGGGCGGAGATTTCCTGGAAGATGCCAGGAAGATACTTAACAGGGAAGTGAGAGGGC
CGCGGCAAAGCCGTTTTTCCATAGGCTCCGCCCCCCTGACAAGCATCACGAAATCTGACGCTCAAATCAG
TGGTGGCGAAACCCGACAGGACTATAAAGATACCAGGCGTTTCCCCCTGGCGGCTCCCTCGTGCGCTCTC
CTGTTCCTGCCTTTCGGTTTACCGGTGTCATTCCGCTGTTATGGCCGCGTTTGTCTCATTCCACGCCTGA
CACTCAGTTCCGGGTAGGCAGTTCGCTCCAAGCTGGACTGTATGCACGAACCCCCCGTTCAGTCCGACCG
CTGCGCCTTATCCGGTAACTATCGTCTTGAGTCCAACCCGGAAAGACATGCAAAAGCACCACTGGCAGCA
GCCACTGGTAATTGATTTAGAGGAGTTAGTCTTGAAGTCATGCGCCGGTTAAGGCTAAACTGAAAGGACA
AGTTTTGGTGACTGCGCTCCTCCAAGCCAGTTACCTCGGTTCAAAGAGTTGGTAGCTCAGAGAACCTTCG
AAAAACCGCCCTGCAAGGCGGTTTTTTCGTTTTCAGAGCAAGAGATTACGCGCAGACCAAAACGATCTCA
AGAAGATCATCTTATTAAGGGGTCTGACGCTCAGTGGAACGAAAAATCAATCTAAAGTATATATGAGTAA
ACTTGGTCTGACAGTTACCTTAGAAAAACTCATCGAGCATCAAATGAAACTGCAATTTATTCATATCAGG
ATTATCAATACCATATTTTTGAAAAAGCCGTTTCTGTAATGAAGGAGAAAACTCACCGAGGCAGTTCCAT
AGGATGGCAAGATCCTGGTATCGGTCTGCGATTCCGACTCGTCCAACATCAATACAACCTATTAATTTCC
CCTCGTCAAAAATAAGGTTATCAAGTGAGAAATCACCATGAGTGACGACTGAATCCGGTGAGAATGGCAA
AAGCTTATGCATTTCTTTCCAGACTTGTTCAACAGGCCAGCCATTACGCTCGTCATCAAAATCACTCGCA
TCAACCAAACCGTTATTCATTCGTGATTGCGCCTGAGCGAGACGAAATACGCGATCGCTGTTAAAAGGAC
AATTACAAACAGGAATCGAATGCAACCGGCGCAGGAACACTGCCAGCGCATCAACAATATTTTCACCTGA
ATCAGGATATTCTTCTAATACCTGGAATGCTGTTTTCCCGGGGATCGCAGTGGTGAGTAACCATGCATCA
TCAGGAGTACGGATAAAATGCTTGATGGTCGGAAGAGGCATAAATTCCGTCAGCCAGTTTAGTCTGACCA
TCTCATCTGTAACATCATTGGCAACGCTACCTTTGCCATGTTTCAGAAACAACTCTGGCGCATCGGGCTT
CCCATACAATCGATAGATTGTCGCACCTGATTGCCCGACATTATCGCGAGCCCATTTATACCCATATAAA
TCAGCATCCATGTTGGAATTTAATCGCGGCCTGGAGCAAGACGTTTCCCGTTGAATATGGCTCATAACAC
CCCTTGTATTACTGTTTATGTAAGCAGACAGTTTTATTGTTCATGATGATATATTTTTATCTTGTGCAAT
GTACATCAGAGATTTTGAGACACAACCAATTATTGAAGGCCTCCCTAACGGGGGGCCTTTTTTTGTTTCT
GGTCTCCCAAGCGCTTAACGATCGTTGGCTGAACAAACAGACAATCTGGTCTGTTTGTATTATGGAAAAT
TTTTCTGTATAATAGATTCAACAAACAGACAATCTGGTCTGTTTGTATTATCAGCGGTCAACGCATGTGC
TTTGCGTTCTGATGAGACAGTGATGTCGAAACCGCCTCTACAAATAATTTTGTTTAGGGGCGGGAGGGAG
AAAATAGAAGACTGGGGAGGTATTTTATGCGCGTAGGCAACGATCACTGCGATGCCATTGGAGTCTCTGT
TGCGCCAAGTCAATTAGATAACCTGTCCTCGGCTATACTGCAGCAGGGTGGCATGGCCCGTGTGAGTCTG
CCCGGTGATGTCGTGACGTGGGCTGCAGGGGGCCATCAGACACTCCGACGAATGTTATCCGATCAACGGT
TCAACCGAGACTGGCGTCAGTGGCGCGCCTTACAGGACGGCGAAATCCCAGAGGACCATCCCCTGATCGG
CATGTGTAAAGTGGACAACATGGTCACTGCACACGGTGCGGATCACCGTCGCCTGCGCGGATTGTTAAGC
CGCTCATTTGCGCCCGCGCGCATTGCTTTGTTGGCTCCTCGGATTGAACAATGTGCGGATCGTCTGCTGG
CCGAAATGGCGCAGCGTGGTGGCTCGGCCGATCTGATGTGTGAGTTTGCGGTTCCGCTGCCAACCAATGT
GATTGCGGAACTGTTTGGCCTGCCGGATGAACAACGCGAAGAAATTGTGGCCCTTACCTATTCCCTGGCA
AACACCAGCGCCACGGCCGCCGAAGTCCGACAGACTCGCCAGCGATTACCCGAATTCTTTCGACGGCTGA
TTGCCTTCAAACGTGGTCAGCTTGGCGATGATCTCGCAAGCGCACTGATCGTTGCGCGCGATAATGGTGA
ACTGGTGTCAGATACCGAACTGATTGATATGCTGTTTATGGTACTGAGCGCGGGGTTTGTTACCACCACC
GGTGTTATTGGCAACGGGGTGCTGGCCCTGCTGACCCATCCGCAGCAACTGCATCTGGTGCGGTCCGGCC
AGGTACCTTGGTCGCAAGCTATTGAGGAAATCCTTCGTTGGGGCAGTTCTGTAGCTAATTTACCGTTTCG
GTACGCAACTGAAGATGTTGAAATCGATGGTTGTACGGTCCCTAGAGGGGACGCTGTTCTCATGGCATTT
CACGCCGCTAACCGCGACGAAAAGGCGTTTGGGCCCGGAGCCGATCGTTTCGACGTTACGCGTCGTCATA
ACCCACATCTGTCCTTTGGCAAAGGGCCACATGTGTGCCTTGGCGCGGCTCTGGCACGCTTAGAATTGCG
TTGCGCTTTTACGGCCCTGTTTGGGCGGTTGGAAGATTTGGCACTCGCGATCGCGGCTGAAGATGTCGTC
TATATGCCGTCCTACGTTATCCGTTGCCCTCAGCGCTTGCCGGTGACGTTTCGCCCGAGTATCGTCCCGC
CGATTGAAACGAAAGCGCTGGGACGCACACGTGGGGCGGCATAATAAGGATGAGCTCTACAAATAAGCAG
AGGTGGTTGTGTTGCGAAAAAAAAAAAAAAACACCCTAACGGGTGTTTTTTTTTTTTTGGTGTCCCCACG
TGTGGCGCTGGAGACCGTCCAATGGCGGCGCGCCATCGAATGGTGCAAAACCTTTCGCGGTATGGCATGA
TAGCGCCCGGAAGAGAGTCAATTCAGGGTGGTGAATATGAGCCCGAAACGTCGTACCCAGGCAGAACGTG
CAATGGAAACCCAGGGTAAACTGATTGCAGCAGCACTGGGTGTTCTGCGTGAAAAAGGTTATGCAGGTTT
TCGTATTGCAGATGTTCCGGGTGCAGCCGGTGTTAGCCGTGGTGCACAGAGCCATCATTTTCCGACCAAA
CTGGAACTGCTGCTGGCAACCTTTGAATGGCTGTATGAGCAGATTACCGAACGTAGCCGTGCACGTCTGG
CAAAACTGAAACCGGAAGATGATGTTATTCAGCAGATGCTGGATGATGCAGCAGATTTTTTTCTGGATGA
TGATTTTAGCATCGGCCTGGATCTGATTGTTGCAGCAGATCGTGATCCGGCACTGCGTGAAGGTATTCTG
CGTACCGTTGAACGTAATCGTTTTGTTGTTGAAGATATGTGGCTGGGTGTGCTGGTGAGCCGTGGTCTGA
GCCGTGATGATGCCGAAGATATTCTGTGGCTGATTTTTAACAGCGTTCGTGGTCTGACAGTTCGTAGCCT
GTGGCAGAAAGATAAAGAACGTTTTGAACGTGTGCGTAATAGCACCCTGGAAATTGCACGTGAACGTTAT
GCAAAATTCAAACGTTGATAAGGATCCTAATTGGTAACGAATCAGACAATTGACGGCTCGAGGGAGTAGC
ATAGGGTTTGCAGAATCCCTGCTTCGTCCATTTGACAGGCACATTATGCATCGATGATAAGCTGTCAAAC
ATGAGCAGATCCTCTACGCCGGACGCATCGTGGCCGGCATCACCGGCGCCACAGGTGCGGTTGCTGGCGC
CTATATCGCCGACATCACCGATGGGGAAGATCGGGCTCGCCACTTCGGGCTCATGAGCAAATATTTTATC
TGAGGTGCTTCCTCGCTC
